>Addgene plasmid #77735 | ABL1 gRNA (BRDN0001147538) | addgene full sequence | sequence record 189044 | Addgene Assembled Sequence
CCCGGGTGCAAAGATGGATAAAGTTTTAAACAGAGAGGAATCTTTGCAGCTAATGGACCTTCTAGGTCTT
GAAAGGAGTGGGAATTGGCTCCGGTGCCCGTCAGTGGGCAGAGCGCACATCGCCCACAGTCCCCGAGAAG
TTGGGGGGAGGGGTCGGCAATTGATCCGGTGCCTAGAGAAGGTGGCGCGGGGTAAACTGGGAAAGTGATG
TCGTGTACTGGCTCCGCCTTTTTCCCGAGGGTGGGGGAGAACCGTATATAAGTGCAGTAGTCGCCGTGAA
CGTTCTTTTTCGCAACGGGTTTGCCGCCAGAACACAGGTAAGTGCCGTGTGTGGTTCCCGCGGGCCTGGC
CTCTTTACGGGTTATGGCCCTTGCGTGCCTTGAATTACTTCCACCTGGCTGCAGTACGTGATTCTTGATC
CCGAGCTTCGGGTTGGAAGTGGGTGGGAGAGTTCGAGGCCTTGCGCTTAAGGAGCCCCTTCGCCTCGTGC
TTGAGTTGAGGCCTGGCCTGGGCGCTGGGGCCGCCGCGTGCGAATCTGGTGGCACCTTCGCGCCTGTCTC
GCTGCTTTCGATAAGTCTCTAGCCATTTAAAATTTTTGATGACCTGCTGCGACGCTTTTTTTCTGGCAAG
ATAGTCTTGTAAATGCGGGCCAAGATCTGCACACTGGTATTTCGGTTTTTGGGGCCGCGGGCGGCGACGG
GGCCCGTGCGTCCCAGCGCACATGTTCGGCGAGGCGGGGCCTGCGAGCGCGGCCACCGAGAATCGGACGG
GGGTAGTCTCAAGCTGGCCGGCCTGCTCTGGTGCCTGGCCTCGCGCCGCCGTGTATCGCCCCGCCCTGGG
CGGCAAGGCTGGCCCGGTCGGCACCAGTTGCGTGAGCGGAAAGATGGCCGCTTCCCGGCCCTGCTGCAGG
GAGCTCAAAATGGAGGACGCGGCGCTCGGGAGAGCGGGCGGGTGAGTCACCCACACAAAGGAAAAGGGCC
TTTCCGTCCTCAGCCGTCGCTTCATGTGACTCCACGGAGTACCGGGCGCCGTCCAGGCACCTCGATTAGT
TCTCGAGCTTTTGGAGTACGTCGTCTTTAGGTTGGGGGGAGGGGTTTTATGCGATGGAGTTTCCCCACAC
TGAGTGGGTGGAGACTGAAGTTAGGCCAGCTTGGCACTTGATGTAATTCTCCTTGGAATTTGCCCTTTTT
GAGTTTGGATCTTGGTTCATTCTCAAGCCTCAGACAGTGGTTCAAAGTTTTTTTCTTCCATTTCAGGTGT
CGTGACGTACGGCCACCATGACCGAGTACAAGCCCACGGTGCGCCTCGCCACCCGCGACGACGTCCCCAG
GGCCGTACGCACCCTCGCCGCCGCGTTCGCCGACTACCCCGCCACGCGCCACACCGTCGATCCGGACCGC
CACATCGAGCGGGTCACCGAGCTGCAAGAACTCTTCCTCACGCGCGTCGGGCTCGACATCGGCAAGGTGT
GGGTCGCGGACGACGGCGCCGCCGTGGCGGTCTGGACCACGCCGGAGAGCGTCGAAGCGGGGGCGGTGTT
CGCCGAGATCGGCCCGCGCATGGCCGAGTTGAGCGGTTCCCGGCTGGCCGCGCAGCAACAGATGGAAGGC
CTCCTGGCGCCGCACCGGCCCAAGGAGCCCGCGTGGTTCCTGGCCACCGTCGGAGTCTCGCCCGACCACC
AGGGCAAGGGTCTGGGCAGCGCCGTCGTGCTCCCCGGAGTGGAGGCGGCCGAGCGCGCCGGGGTGCCCGC
CTTCCTGGAGACCTCCGCGCCCCGCAACCTCCCCTTCTACGAGCGGCTCGGCTTCACCGTCACCGCCGAC
GTCGAGGTGCCCGAAGGACCGCGCACCTGGTGCATGACCCGCAAGCCCGGTGCCTGAACGCGTTAAGTCG
ACAATCAACCTCTGGATTACAAAATTTGTGAAAGATTGACTGGTATTCTTAACTATGTTGCTCCTTTTAC
GCTATGTGGATACGCTGCTTTAATGCCTTTGTATCATGCTATTGCTTCCCGTATGGCTTTCATTTTCTCC
TCCTTGTATAAATCCTGGTTGCTGTCTCTTTATGAGGAGTTGTGGCCCGTTGTCAGGCAACGTGGCGTGG
TGTGCACTGTGTTTGCTGACGCAACCCCCACTGGTTGGGGCATTGCCACCACCTGTCAGCTCCTTTCCGG
GACTTTCGCTTTCCCCCTCCCTATTGCCACGGCGGAACTCATCGCCGCCTGCCTTGCCCGCTGCTGGACA
GGGGCTCGGCTGTTGGGCACTGACAATTCCGTGGTGTTGTCGGGGAAATCATCGTCCTTTCCTTGGCTGC
TCGCCTGTGTTGCCACCTGGATTCTGCGCGGGACGTCCTTCTGCTACGTCCCTTCGGCCCTCAATCCAGC
GGACCTTCCTTCCCGCGGCCTGCTGCCGGCTCTGCGGCCTCTTCCGCGTCTTCGCCTTCGCCCTCAGACG
AGTCGGATCTCCCTTTGGGCCGCCTCCCCGCGTCGACTTTAAGACCAATGACTTACAAGGCAGCTGTAGA
TCTTAGCCACTTTTTAAAAGAAAAGGGGGGACTGGAAGGGCTAATTCACTCCCAACGAAGACAAGATCTG
CTTTTTGCTTGTACTGGGTCTCTCTGGTTAGACCAGATCTGAGCCTGGGAGCTCTCTGGCTAACTAGGGA
ACCCACTGCTTAAGCCTCAATAAAGCTTGCCTTGAGTGCTTCAAGTAGTGTGTGCCCGTCTGTTGTGTGA
CTCTGGTAACTAGAGATCCCTCAGACCCTTTTAGTCAGTGTGGAAAATCTCTAGCAGTACGTATAGTAGT
TCATGTCATCTTATTATTCAGTATTTATAACTTGCAAAGAAATGAATATCAGAGAGTGAGAGGAACTTGT
TTATTGCAGCTTATAATGGTTACAAATAAAGCAATAGCATCACAAATTTCACAAATAAAGCATTTTTTTC
ACTGCATTCTAGTTGTGGTTTGTCCAAACTCATCAATGTATCTTATCATGTCTGGCTCTAGCTATCCCGC
CCCTAACTCCGCCCATCCCGCCCCTAACTCCGCCCAGTTCCGCCCATTCTCCGCCCCATGGCTGACTAAT
TTTTTTTATTTATGCAGAGGCCGAGGCCGCCTCGGCCTCTGAGCTATTCCAGAAGTAGTGAGGAGGCTTT
TTTGGAGGCCTAGGGACGTACCCAATTCGCCCTATAGTGAGTCGTATTACGCGCGCTCACTGGCCGTCGT
TTTACAACGTCGTGACTGGGAAAACCCTGGCGTTACCCAACTTAATCGCCTTGCAGCACATCCCCCTTTC
GCCAGCTGGCGTAATAGCGAAGAGGCCCGCACCGATCGCCCTTCCCAACAGTTGCGCAGCCTGAATGGCG
AATGGG
[124 nt withheld, positions 3367-3490]
C
[91 nt withheld, positions 3492-3582]
A
[49 nt withheld, positions 3584-3632]
CCTTTGACGTTGGAGTCCACGTTCTTT
[37 nt withheld, positions 3660-3696]
ACCCTATCTCGGTCTATTCTTTTGATTTATAAGGGATTTTGCCGATTTCGGCCTATTGGTTAAAAAATGA
GCTGATTTAACAAAAATTTAACGCGAATTTTAACAAAATATTAACGCTTACAATTTAGGTGGCACTTTTC
GGGGAAATGTGCGCGGAACCCCTATTTGTTTATTTTTCTAAATACATTCAAATATGTATCCGCTCATGAG
ACAATAACCCTGATAAATGCTTCAATAATATTGAAAAAGGAAGAGTATGAGTATTCAACATTTCCGTGTC
GCCCTTATTCCCTTTTTTGCGGCATTTTGCCTTCCTGTTTTTGCTCACCCAGAAACGCTGGTGAAAGTAA
AAGATGCTGAAGATCAGTTGGGTGCACGAGTGGGTTACATCGAACTGGATCTCAACAGCGGTAAGATCCT
TGAGAGTTTTCGCCCCGAAGAACGTTTTCCAATGATGAGCACTTTTAAAGTTCTGCTATGTGGCGCGGTA
TTATCCCGTATTGACGCCGGGCAAGAGCAACTCGGTCGCCGCATACACTATTCTCAGAATGACTTGGTTG
AGTACTCACCAGTCACAGAAAAGCATCTTACGGATGGCATGACAGTAAGAGAATTATGCAGTGCTGCCAT
AACCATGAGTGATAACACTGCGGCCAACTTACTTCTGACAACGATCGGAGGACCGAAGGAGCTAACCGCT
TTTTTGCACAACATGGGGGATCATGTAACTCGCCTTGATCGTTGGGAACCGGAGCTGAATGAAGCCATAC
CAAACGACGAGCGTGACACCACGATGCCTGTAGCAATGGCAACAACGTTGCGCAAACTATTAACTGGCGA
ACTACTTACTCTAGCTTCCCGGCAACAATTAATAGACTGGATGGAGGCGGATAAAGTTGCAGGACCACTT
CTGCGCTCGGCCCTTCCGGCTGGCTGGTTTATTGCTGATAAATCTGGAGCCGGTGAGCGTGGGTCTCGCG
GTATCATTGCAGCACTGGGGCCAGATGGTAAGCCCTCCCGTATCGTAGTTATCTACACGACGGGGAGTCA
GGCAACTATGGATGAACGAAATAGACAGATCGCTGAGATAGGTGCCTCACTGATTAAGCATTGGTAACTG
TCAGACCAAGTTTACTCATATATACTTTAGATTGATTTAAAACTTCATTTTTAATTTAAAAGGATCTAGG
TGAAGATCCTTTTTGATAATCTCATGACCAAAATCCCTTAACGTGAGTTTTCGTTCCACTGAGCGTCAGA
CCCCGTAGAAAAGATCAAAGGATCTTCTTGAGATCCTTTTTTTCTGCGCGTAATCTGCTGCTTGCAAACA
AAAAAACCACCGCTACCAGCGGTGGTTTGTTTGCCGGATCAAGAGCTACCAACTCTTTTTCCGAAGGTAA
CTGGCTTCAGCAGAGCGCAGATACCAAATACTGTTCTTCTAGTGTAGCCGTAGTTAGGCCACCACTTCAA
GAACTCTGTAGCACCGCCTACATACCTCGCTCTGCTAATCCTGTTACCAGTGGCTGCTGCCAGTGGCGAT
AAGTCGTGTCTTACCGGGTTGGACTCAAGACGATAGTTACCGGATAAGGCGCAGCGGTCGGGCTGAACGG
GGGGTTCGTGCACACAGCCCAGCTTGGAGCGAACGACCTACACCGAACTGAGATACCTACAGCGTGAGCT
ATGAGAAAGCGCCACGCTTCCCGAAGGGAGAAAGGCGGACAGGTATCCGGTAAGCGGCAGGGTCGGAACA
GGAGAGCGCACGAGGGAGCTTCCAGGGGGAAACGCCTGGTATCTTTATAGTCCTGTCGGGTTTCGCCACC
TCTGACTTGAGCGTCGATTTTTGTGATGCTCGTCAGGGGGGCGGAGCCTATGGAAAAACGCCAGCAACGC
GGCCTTTTTACGGTTCCTGGCCTTTTGCTGGCCTTTTGCTCACATGTTCTTTCCTGCGTTATCCCCTGAT
TCTGTGGATAACCGTATTACCGCCTTTGAGTGAGCTGATACCGCTCGCCGCAGCCGAACGACCGAGCGCA
GCGAGTCAGTGAGCGAGGAAGCGGAAGAGCGCCCAATACGCAAACCGCCTCTCCCCGCGCGTTGGCCGAT
TCATTAATGCAGCTGGCACGACAGGTTTCCCGACTGGAAAGCGGGCAGTGAGCGCAACGCAATTAATGTG
AGTTAGCTCACTCATTAGGCACCCCAGGCTTTACACTTTATGCTTCCGGCTCGTATGTTGTGTGGAATTG
TGAGCGGATAACAATTTCACACAGGAAACAGCTATGACCATGATTACGCCAAGCGCGCAATTAACCCTCA
CTAAAGGGAACAAAAGCTGGAGCTGCAAGCTTAATGTAGTCTTATGCAATACTCTTGTAGTCTTGCAACA
TGGTAACGATGAGTTAGCAACATGCCTTACAAGGAGAGAAAAAGCACCGTGCATGCCGATTGGTGGAAGT
AAGGTGGTACGATCGTGCCTTATTAGGAAGGCAACAGACGGGTCTGACATGGATTGGACGAACCACTGAA
TTGCCGCATTGCAGAGATATTGTATTTAAGTGCCTAGCTCGATACATAAACGGGTCTCTCTGGTTAGACC
AGATCTGAGCCTGGGAGCTCTCTGGCTAACTAGGGAACCCACTGCTTAAGCCTCAATAAAGCTTGCCTTG
AGTGCTTCAAGTAGTGTGTGCCCGTCTGTTGTGTGACTCTGGTAACTAGAGATCCCTCAGACCCTTTTAG
TCAGTGTGGAAAATCTCTAGCAGTGGCGCCCGAACAGGGACTTGAAAGCGAAAGGGAAACCAGAGGAGCT
CTCTCGACGCAGGACTCGGCTTGCTGAAGCGCGCACGGCAAGAGGCGAGGGGCGGCGACTGGTGAGTACG
CCAAAAATTTTGACTAGCGGAGGCTAGAAGGAGAGAGATGGGTGCGAGAGCGTCAGTATTAAGCGGGGGA
GAATTAGATCGCGATGGGAAAAAATTCGGTTAAGGCCAGGGGGAAAGAAAAAATATAAATTAAAACATAT
AGTATGGGCAAGCAGGGAGCTAGAACGATTCGCAGTTAATCCTGGCCTGTTAGAAACATCAGAAGGCTGT
AGACAAATACTGGGACAGCTACAACCATCCCTTCAGACAGGATCAGAAGAACTTAGATCATTATATAATA
CAGTAGCAACCCTCTATTGTGTGCATCAAAGGATAGAGATAAAAGACACCAAGGAAGCTTTAGACAAGAT
AGAGGAAGAGCAAAACAAAAGTAAGACCACCGCACAGCAAGCGGCCGCTGATCTTCAGACCTGGAGGAGG
AGATATGAGGGACAATTGGAGAAGTGAATTATATAAATATAAAGTAGTAAAAATTGAACCATTAGGAGTA
GCACCCACCAAGGCAAAGAGAAGAGTGGTGCAGAGAGAAAAAAGAGCAGTGGGAATAGGAGCTTTGTTCC
TTGGGTTCTTGGGAGCAGCAGGAAGCACTATGGGCGCAGCGTCAATGACGCTGACGGTACAGGCCAGACA
ATTATTGTCTGGTATAGTGCAGCAGCAGAACAATTTGCTGAGGGCTATTGAGGCGCAACAGCATCTGTTG
CAACTCACAGTCTGGGGCATCAAGCAGCTCCAGGCAAGAATCCTGGCTGTGGAAAGATACCTAAAGGATC
AACAGCTCCTGGGGATTTGGGGTTGCTCTGGAAAACTCATTTGCACCACTGCTGTGCCTTGGAATGCTAG
TTGGAGTAATAAATCTCTGGAACAGATTTGGAATCACACGACCTGGATGGAGTGGGACAGAGAAATTAAC
AATTACACAAGCTTAATACACTCCTTAATTGAAGAATCGCAAAACCAGCAAGAAAAGAATGAACAAGAAT
TATTGGAATTAGATAAATGGGCAAGTTTGTGGAATTGGTTTAACATAACAAATTGGCTGTGGTATATAAA
ATTATTCATAATGATAGTAGGAGGCTTGGTAGGTTTAAGAATAGTTTTTGCTGTACTTTCTATAGTGAAT
AGAGTTAGGCAGGGATATTCACCATTATCGTTTCAGACCCACCTCCCAACCCCGAGGGGACCCAGAGAGG
GCCTATTTCCCATGATTCCTTCATATTTGCATATACGATACAAGGCTGTTAGAGAGATAATTAGAATTAA
TTTGACTGTAAACACAAAGATATTAGTACAAAATACGTGACGTAGAAAGTAATAATTTCTTGGGTAGTTT
GCAGTTTTAAAATTATGTTTTAAAATGGACTATCATATGCTTACCGTAACTTGAAAGTATTTCGATTTCT
TGGCTTTATATATCTTGTGGAAAGGACGAAACACCGTCAGTGATGATATAGAACGGGTTTTAGAGCTAGA
AATAGCAAGTTAAAATAAGGCTAGTCCGTTATCAACTTGAAAAAGTGGCACCGAGTCGGTGCTTTTTTAA
GCTTGGCGTAACTAGATCTTGAGACAAATGGCAGTATTCATCCACAATTTTAAAAGAAAAGGGGGGATTG
GGGGGTACAGTGCAGGGGAAAGAATAGTAGACATAATAGCAACAGACATACAAACTAAAGAATTACAAAA
ACAAATTACAAAAATTCAAAATTTTCGGGTTTATTACAGGGACAGCAGAGATCCACTTTGGCGCCGGCTC
GAGGGGG
Features (pLannotate 1.2.2; 29 found; start..end, strand, type, name):
     14..80      +  CDS            small t antigen (fragment): SV40 (simian virus 40) small t antigen
    106..317     +  promoter       EF-1α core promoter: core promoter for human elongation factor EF-1α
    318..1256    +  intron         EF-1α intron A: intron upstream of the start codon of human EF-1α
   1278..1877    +  CDS            PuroR (fragment): puromycin N-acetyltransferase; pac from Streptomyces; confers resistance to puromycin
   1893..2481    +  misc_feature   WPRE: woodchuck hepatitis virus posttranscriptional regulatory element
   2532..2551    +  misc_feature   cPPT/CTS (fragment): central polypurine tract and central termination sequence of HIV-1
   2553..2786    +  LTR            3' LTR (ΔU3): self-inactivating 3' long terminal repeat (LTR) from HIV-1
   2864..2985    +  polyA_signal   SV40 poly(A) signal: SV40 polyadenylation signal
   3025..3160    +  rep_origin     SV40 ori: SV40 origin of replication
   3181..3199    -  promoter       T7 promoter: promoter for bacteriophage T7 RNA polymerase
   3207..3362    +  CDS            lacZα (fragment): LacZα fragment of β-galactosidase; lacZ fragment
   3367..3795    +  rep_origin     f1 ori (sequence partly withheld): f1 bacteriophage origin of replication; arrow indicates direction of (+) strand synthesis
   3848..3952    +  promoter       AmpR promoter: bla
   3953..4813    +  CDS            AmpR: β-lactamase; bla; confers resistance to ampicillin, carbenicillin, and related antibiotics
   4984..5572    +  rep_origin     ori: high-copy-number ColE1/pMB1/pBR322/pUC origin of replication
   5755..5847    +  CDS            lacI (fragment): lac repressor; lacI; The lac repressor binds to the lac operator to inhibit transcription in E. coli. This inhibition can be relieved by adding lactose or isopropyl-β-D-thiogalactopyranoside (IPTG).
   5860..5881    +  protein_bind   CAP binding site: CAP binding activates transcription in the presence of cAMP. E. coli catabolite activator protein
   5896..5926    +  promoter       lac promoter: promoter for the E. coli lac operon
   5934..5950    +  protein_bind   lac operator: The lac repressor binds to the lac operator to inhibit transcription in E. coli. This inhibition can be relieved by adding lactose or isopropyl-β-D-thiogalactopyranoside (IPTG). lac repressor encoded by lacI
   5995..6013    +  promoter       T3 promoter: promoter for bacteriophage T3 RNA polymerase
   6041..6267    +  promoter       RSV promoter: Rous sarcoma virus enhancer/promoter
   6268..6448    +  LTR            5' LTR (truncated): truncated 5' long terminal repeat (LTR) from HIV-1
   6495..6620    +  misc_feature   HIV-1 Ψ: packaging signal of human immunodeficiency virus type 1
   6604..6967    +  CDS            HIV-1 gag (fragment): gag protein from human immunodeficiency virus 1; gag
   7113..7346    +  misc_feature   RRE: The Rev response element (RRE) of HIV-1 allows for Rev-dependent mRNA export from the nucleus to the cytoplasm.
   7723..7749    +  CDS            Rev (fragment): human immunodeficiency virus 1 (HIV-1) Rev protein; rev; enhances nuclear export of unspliced and incompletely spliced viral mRNAs
   7753..7993    +  promoter       U6 promoter: RNA polymerase III promoter for human U6 snRNA
   8023..8098    +  misc_RNA       gRNA scaffold: guide RNA scaffold for the Streptococcus pyogenes CRISPR/Cas9 system
   8154..8271    +  misc_feature   cPPT/CTS: central polypurine tract and central termination sequence of HIV-1
