[The description below was written by a language model from this plasmid's Addgene catalogue record and pLannotate feature annotations shown in this document.]
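Description:
ABL1 gRNA (BRDN0001147538) is a third-generation lentiviral guide RNA plasmid built on the lentiGuide-Puro backbone and designed to target the human ABL1 kinase gene for CRISPR/Cas9 editing. It is maintained in E. coli as a high-copy plasmid through a ColE1/pUC-type origin with ampicillin selection (AmpR). The backbone also carries an f1 origin, an SV40 origin and poly(A) signal, and remnants of lac and T7/T3 cloning-vector sequences.

The lentiviral transfer cassette begins with an RSV promoter fused to a truncated HIV-1 5' LTR, which makes genomic RNA production Tat-independent. This is followed by the Ψ packaging signal with a partial gag sequence, the Rev response element for nuclear export of the unspliced genome, and a cPPT/CTS element that aids nuclear import. It ends in a self-inactivating ΔU3 3' LTR.

Within this frame, a human U6 RNA polymerase III promoter drives the ABL1-specific spacer joined to the Streptococcus pyogenes gRNA scaffold. A separate EF-1α promoter, annotated as the core promoter plus intron A, expresses puromycin N-acetyltransferase for selection of transduced mammalian cells. A WPRE downstream enhances transcript expression.

The plasmid does not encode Cas9, so it is meant to be used with a separate Cas9 lentiviral vector or in cells that already express Cas9. According to the depositor's notes, the guide was designed against two ABL1 reference transcripts and belongs to a human kinome gRNA collection associated with work on optimized sgRNA design for higher activity and fewer off-target effects. Typical use is packaging into lentivirus for stable delivery and puromycin selection to knock out or disrupt ABL1 in human cells.
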