Addgene plasmid #77735: ABL1 gRNA (BRDN0001147538)
Purpose: 3rd generation lentiviral gRNA plasmid targeting human ABL1
Depositing lab: John Doench & David Root. Depositing organization: Broad Institute. Publication: Optimized sgRNA design to maximize activity and minimize off-target effects of CRISPR-Cas9. Doench JG, Fusi N, Sullender M, Hegde M, Vaimberg EW, Donovan KF, Smith I, Tothova Z, Wilen C, Orchard R, Virgin HW, Listgarten J, Root DE. Nat Biotechnol. 2016 Jan 18. doi: 10.1038/nbt.3437. PubMed 26780180.
Backbone
  Vector backbone: lentiGuide-Puro
  Backbone manufacturer: Zhang Lab (Addgene plasmid # 52963)
  Vector type: Mammalian Expression, Lentiviral, CRISPR
  Selectable markers: Puromycin
Growth in bacteria
  Bacterial resistance: Ampicillin, 100 μg/mL
  Growth temperature: 37°C
  Growth strain: DH5alpha
  Copy number: High Copy
Gene/Insert
  Gene/Insert name: ABL1 (alt names: ABL1; NM_005157.5)
  gRNA/shRNA sequence: TCAGTGATGATATAGAACGG
  Species: H. sapiens (human)
  Entrez Gene: ABL1 (a.k.a. ABL, BCR-ABL, CHDSKM, JTK7, bcr/abl, c-ABL, c-ABL1, p150, v-abl)
  Promoter: hU6
  Cloning method: Unknown
  Sequencing primers: 5′ U6-F; 3′ pS2-R
Terms and licenses: Academic/Nonprofit Terms; Industry Terms: Not Available to Industry
Depositor comments: The gRNA was designed to target the following Genbank reference sequence(s): NM_005157.5,NM_007313.2. Note that this plasmid does NOT contain Cas9. It should be used in conjunction with lentiCas9-Blast (Addgene #52962) or otherwise with cell lines already expressing Cas9. Browse the full kinome gRNA library at http://www.addgene.org/pooled-library/broadgpp-human-kinome/ or visit http://www.broadinstitute.org/rnai/public/ for detailed protocols and information.
How to cite: ABL1 gRNA (BRDN0001147538) was a gift from John Doench & David Root (Addgene plasmid # 77735 ; http://n2t.net/addgene:77735 ; RRID:Addgene_77735)
