>Addgene plasmid #77735 | ABL1 gRNA (BRDN0001147538) | depositor partial sequence | sequence record 145195 | Target Sequence
TCAGTGATGATATAGAACGG
