>Addgene plasmid #77735 | ABL1 gRNA (BRDN0001147538) | addgene partial sequence | sequence record 152529 | hU6-F 5'-GAGGGCCTATTTCCCATGATT-3'
ATTAGAATTAATTTGACTGTAAACACAAAGATATTAGTACAAAATACGTGACGTAGAAAGTAATAATTTC
TTGGGTAGTTTGCAGTTTTAAAATTATGTTTTAAAATGGACTATCATATGCTTACCGTAACTTGAAAGTA
TTTCGATTTCTTGGCTTTATATATCTTGTGGAAAGGACGAAACACCGTCAGTGATGATATAGAACGGGTT
TTAGAGCTAGAAATAGCAAGTTAAAATAAGGCTAGTCCGTTATCAACTTGAAAAAGTGGCACCGAGTCGG
TGCTTTTTTAAGCTTGGCGTAACTAGATCTTGAGACAAATGGCAGTATTCATCCACAATTTTAAAAGAAA
AGGGGGGATTGGGGGGTACAGTGCAGGGGAAAGAATAGTAGACATAATAGCAACAGACATACAAACTAAA
GAATTACAAAAACAAATTACAAAAATTCAAAATTTTCGGGTTTATTACAGGGACAGCAGAGATCCACTTT
GGCGCCGGCTCGAGGGGGCCCGGGTGCAAAGATGGATAAAGTTTTAAACAGAGAGGAATCTTTGCAGCTA
ATGGACCTTCTAGGTCTTGAAAGGAGTGGGAATTGGCTCCGGTGCCCGTCAGTGGGCAGAGCGCACATCG
CCCACAGTCCCCGAGAAGTTGGGGGGAGGGGTCGGCAATTGATCCGGTGCCTAGAGAAGGTGGCGCGGGG
TAAACTGGGAAAGTGATGTCGTGTACTGGCTCCGCCTTTTTCCCGAGG
